>Addgene plasmid #142978 | TFORF2700 | addgene full sequence | sequence record 427320 | Addgene NGS Result
TTAATGTAGTCTTATGCAATACTCTTGTAGTCTTGCAACATGGTAACGATGAGTTAGCAACATGCCTTAC
AAGGAGAGAAAAAGCACCGTGCATGCCGATTGGTGGAAGTAAGGTGGTACGATCGTGCCTTATTAGGAAG
GCAACAGACGGGTCTGACATGGATTGGACGAACCACTGAATTGCCGCATTGCAGAGATATTGTATTTAAG
TGCCTAGCTCGATACATAAACGGGTCTCTCTGGTTAGACCAGATCTGAGCCTGGGAGCTCTCTGGCTAAC
TAGGGAACCCACTGCTTAAGCCTCAATAAAGCTTGCCTTGAGTGCTTCAAGTAGTGTGTGCCCGTCTGTT
GTGTGACTCTGGTAACTAGAGATCCCTCAGACCCTTTTAGTCAGTGTGGAAAATCTCTAGCAGTGGCGCC
CGAACAGGGACTTGAAAGCGAAAGGGAAACCAGAGGAGCTCTCTCGACGCAGGACTCGGCTTGCTGAAGC
GCGCACGGCAAGAGGCGAGGGGCGGCGACTGGTGAGTACGCCAAAAATTTTGACTAGCGGAGGCTAGAAG
GAGAGAGATGGGTGCGAGAGCGTCAGTATTAAGCGGGGGAGAATTAGATCGCGATGGGAAAAAATTCGGT
TAAGGCCAGGGGGAAAGAAAAAATATAAATTAAAACATATAGTATGGGCAAGCAGGGAGCTAGAACGATT
CGCAGTTAATCCTGGCCTGTTAGAAACATCAGAAGGCTGTAGACAAATACTGGGACAGCTACAACCATCC
CTTCAGACAGGATCAGAAGAACTTAGATCATTATATAATACAGTAGCAACCCTCTATTGTGTGCATCAAA
GGATAGAGATAAAAGACACCAAGGAAGCTTTAGACAAGATAGAGGAAGAGCAAAACAAAAGTAAGACCAC
CGCACAGCAAGCGGCCGCTGATCTTCAGACCTGGAGGAGGAGATATGAGGGACAATTGGAGAAGTGAATT
ATATAAATATAAAGTAGTAAAAATTGAACCATTAGGAGTAGCACCCACCAAGGCAAAGAGAAGAGTGGTG
CAGAGAGAAAAAAGAGCAGTGGGAATAGGAGCTTTGTTCCTTGGGTTCTTGGGAGCAGCAGGAAGCACTA
TGGGCGCAGCGTCAATGACGCTGACGGTACAGGCCAGACAATTATTGTCTGGTATAGTGCAGCAGCAGAA
CAATTTGCTGAGGGCTATTGAGGCGCAACAGCATCTGTTGCAACTCACAGTCTGGGGCATCAAGCAGCTC
CAGGCAAGAATCCTGGCTGTGGAAAGATACCTAAAGGATCAACAGCTCCTGGGGATTTGGGGTTGCTCTG
GAAAACTCATTTGCACCACTGCTGTGCCTTGGAATGCTAGTTGGAGTAATAAATCTCTGGAACAGATTTG
GAATCACACGACCTGGATGGAGTGGGACAGAGAAATTAACAATTACACAAGCTTAATACACTCCTTAATT
GAAGAATCGCAAAACCAGCAAGAAAAGAATGAACAAGAATTATTGGAATTAGATAAATGGGCAAGTTTGT
GGAATTGGTTTAACATAACAAATTGGCTGTGGTATATAAAATTATTCATAATGATAGTAGGAGGCTTGGT
AGGTTTAAGAATAGTTTTTGCTGTACTTTCTATAGTGAATAGAGTTAGGCAGGGATATTCACCATTATCG
TTTCAGACCCACCTCCCAACCCCGAGGGGACCCATGCATTGCATCTCAATTAGTCAGCAACCAGGTGTGG
AAAGTCCCCAGGCTCCCCAGCAGGCAGAAGTATGCAAAGCATGCGTCTCAATTAGTCAGCAACCATAGTC
CCGCCCCTAACTCCGCCCATCCCGCCCCTAACTCCGCCCAGTTCCGCCCATTCTCCGCCCCATGGCTGAC
TAATTTTTTTTATTTATGCAGAGGCCGAGGCCGCCTCGGCCTCTGAGCTATTCCAGAAGTAGTGAGGAGG
CTTTTTTGGAGGCCTAGGCTTTTGCAAAAAGCTTTCTAGAGGTACCACCGGAGCTTACCATGACCGAGTA
CAAGCCCACGGTGCGCCTCGCCACCCGCGACGACGTCCCCAGGGCCGTACGCACCCTCGCCGCCGCGTTC
GCCGACTACCCCGCCACGCGCCACACCGTCGATCCGGACCGCCACATCGAGCGGGTCACCGAGCTGCAAG
AACTCTTCCTCACGCGCGTCGGGCTCGACATCGGCAAGGTGTGGGTCGCGGACGACGGCGCCGCCGTGGC
GGTCTGGACCACGCCGGAGAGCGTCGAAGCGGGGGCGGTGTTCGCCGAGATCGGCCCGCGCATGGCCGAG
TTGAGCGGTTCCCGGCTGGCCGCGCAGCAACAGATGGAAGGCCTCCTGGCGCCGCACCGGCCCAAGGAGC
CCGCGTGGTTCCTGGCCACCGTCGGCGTCTCGCCCGACCACCAGGGCAAGGGTCTGGGCAGCGCCGTCGT
GCTCCCCGGAGTGGAGGCGGCCGAGCGCGCCGGGGTGCCCGCCTTCCTGGAGACCTCCGCGCCCCGCAAC
CTCCCCTTCTACGAGCGGCTCGGCTTCACCGTCACCGCCGACGTCGAGGTGCCCGAAGGACCGCGCACCT
GGTGCATGACCCGCAAGCCCGGTGCCAGTTAACGAATTCTAGATCTTGAGACAAATGGCAGTATTCATCC
ACAATTTTAAAAGAAAAGGGGGGATTGGGGGGTACAGTGCAGGGGAAAGAATAGTAGACATAATAGCAAC
AGACATACAAACTAAAGAATTACAAAAACAAATTACAAAAATTCAAAATTTTCGGGTTTATTACAGGGAC
AGCAGAGATCCACTTTGGCGCCGGCTCGAGGCCTGCAGGTGCAAAGATGGATAAAGTTTTAAACAGAGAG
GAATCTTTGCAGCTAATGGACCTTCTAGGTCTTGAAAGGAGTGGGAATTGGCTCCGGTGCCCGTCAGTGG
GCAGAGCGCACATCGCCCACAGTCCCCGAGAAGTTGGGGGGAGGGGTCGGCAATTGAACCGGTGCCTAGA
GAAGGTGGCGCGGGGTAAACTGGGAAAGTGATGTCGTGTACTGGCTCCGCCTTTTTCCCGAGGGTGGGGG
AGAACCGTATATAAGTGCAGTAGTCGCCGTGAACGTTCTTTTTCGCAACGGGTTTGCCGCCAGAACACAG
GTAAGTGCCGTGTGTGGTTCCCGCGGGCCTGGCCTCTTTACGGGTTATGGCCCTTGCGTGCCTTGAATTA
CTTCCACCTGGCTGCAGTACGTGATTCTTGATCCCGAGCTTCGGGTTGGAAGTGGGTGGGAGAGTTCGAG
GCCTTGCGCTTAAGGAGCCCCTTCGCCTCGTGCTTGAGTTGAGGCCTGGCCTGGGCGCTGGGGCCGCCGC
GTGCGAATCTGGTGGCACCTTCGCGCCTGTCTCGCTGCTTTCGATAAGTCTCTAGCCATTTAAAATTTTT
GATGACCTGCTGCGACGCTTTTTTTCTGGCAAGATAGTCTTGTAAATGCGGGCCAAGATCTGCACACTGG
TATTTCGGTTTTTGGGGCCGCGGGCGGCGACGGGGCCCGTGCGTCCCAGCGCACATGTTCGGCGAGGCGG
GGCCTGCGAGCGCGGCCACCGAGAATCGGACGGGGGTAGTCTCAAGCTGGCCGGCCTGCTCTGGTGCCTG
GCCTCGCGCCGCCGTGTATCGCCCCGCCCTGGGCGGCAAGGCTGGCCCGGTCGGCACCAGTTGCGTGAGC
GGAAAGATGGCCGCTTCCCGGCCCTGCTGCAGGGAGCTCAAAATGGAGGACGCGGCGCTCGGGAGAGCGG
GCGGGTGAGTCACCCACACAAAGGAAAAGGGCCTTTCCGTCCTCAGCCGTCGCTTCATGTGACTCCACGG
AGTACCGGGCGCCGTCCAGGCACCTCGATTAGTTCTCGAGCTTTTGGAGTACGTCGTCTTTAGGTTGGGG
GGAGGGGTTTTATGCGATGGAGTTTCCCCACACTGAGTGGGTGGAGACTGAAGTTAGGCCAGCTTGGCAC
TTGATGTAATTCTCCTTGGAATTTGCCCTTTTTGAGTTTGGATCTTGGTTCATTCTCAAGCCTCAGACAG
TGGTTCAAAGTTTTTTTCTTCCATTTCAGGTGTCGTGAGGCTAGCACCGCCACCATGGATTCGGTAGAAC
TTTGCCTTCCTGAATCTTTTTCCCTGCACTACGAGGAAGAGCTTCTCTGCAGAATGTCAAACAAAGATCG
ACACATTGATTCCAGCTGTTCGTCCTTCATCAAGACGGAACCTTCCAGCCCAGCCTCCCTGACGGACAGC
GTCAACCACCACAGCCCTGGTGGCTCTTCAGACGCCAGTGGGAGCTACAGTTCAACCATGAATGGCCATC
AGAACGGACTTGACTCGCCACCTCTCTACCCTTCTGCTCCTATCCTGGGAGGTAGTGGGCCTGTCAGGAA
ACTGTATGATGACTGCTCCAGCACCATTGTTGAAGATCCCCAGACCAAGTGTGAATACATGCTCAACTCG
ATGCCCAAGAGACTGTGTTTAGTGTGTGGTGACATCGCTTCTGGGTACCACTATGGGGTAGCATCATGTG
AAGCCTGCAAGGCATTCTTCAAGAGGACAATTCAAGGCAATATAGAATACAGCTGCCCTGCCACGAATGA
ATGTGAAATCACAAAGCGCAGACGTAAATCCTGCCAGGCTTGCCGCTTCATGAAGTGTTTAAAAGTGGGC
ATGCTGAAAGAAGGGGTGCGTCTTGACAGAGTACGTGGAGGTCGGCAGAAGTACAAGCGCAGGATAGATG
CGGAGAACAGCCCATACCTGAACCCTCAGCTGGTTCAGCCAGCCAAAAAGCCATATAACAAGATTGTCTC
ACATTTGTTGGTGGCTGAACCGGAGAAGATCTATGCCATGCCTGACCCTACTGTCCCCGACAGTGACATC
AAAGCCCTCACTACACTGTGTGACTTGGCCGACCGAGAGTTGGTGGTTATCATTGGATGGGCGAAGCATA
TTCCAGGCTTCTCCACGCTGTCCCTGGCGGACCAGATGAGCCTTCTGCAGAGTGCTTGGATGGAAATTTT
GATCCTTGGTGTCGTATACCGGTCTCTTTCGTTTGAGGATGAACTTGTCTATGCAGACGATTATATAATG
GACGAAGACCAGTCCAAATTAGCAGGCCTTCTTGATCTAAATAATGCTATCCTGCAGCTGGTAAAGAAAT
ACAAGAGCATGAAGCTGGAAAAAGAAGAATTTGTCACCCTCAAAGCTATAGCTCTTGCTAATTCAGACTC
CATGCACATAGAAGATGTTGAAGCCGTTCAGAAGCTTCAGGATGTCTTACATGAAGCGCTGCAGGATTAT
GAAGCTGGCCAGCACATGGAAGACCCTCGTCGAGCTGGCAAGATGCTGATGACACTGCCACTCCTGAGGC
AGACCTCTACCAAGGCCGTGCAGCATTTCTACAACATCAAACTAGAAGGCAAAGTCCCAATGCACAAACT
TTTTTTGGAAATGTTGGAGGCCAAGGTCTAGTAATGAACTAGTCCGTAACTTGAAAGTATTTCGATTTCT
TGGCTTTATATATCTTGTGGAAAGGACGATTGGAACACTTGATAGGGATAGAAACGCGTTAAGTCGACAA
TCAACCTCTGGATTACAAAATTTGTGAAAGATTGACTGGTATTCTTAACTATGTTGCTCCTTTTACGCTA
TGTGGATACGCTGCTTTAATGCCTTTGTATCATGCTATTGCTTCCCGTATGGCTTTCATTTTCTCCTCCT
TGTATAAATCCTGGTTGCTGTCTCTTTATGAGGAGTTGTGGCCCGTTGTCAGGCAACGTGGCGTGGTGTG
CACTGTGTTTGCTGACGCAACCCCCACTGGTTGGGGCATTGCCACCACCTGTCAGCTCCTTTCCGGGACT
TTCGCTTTCCCCCTCCCTATTGCCACGGCGGAACTCATCGCCGCCTGCCTTGCCCGCTGCTGGACAGGGG
CTCGGCTGTTGGGCACTGACAATTCCGTGGTGTTGTCGGGGAAATCATCGTCCTTTCCTTGGCTGCTCGC
CTGTGTTGCCACCTGGATTCTGCGCGGGACGTCCTTCTGCTACGTCCCTTCGGCCCTCAATCCAGCGGAC
CTTCCTTCCCGCGGCCTGCTGCCGGCTCTGCGGCCTCTTCCGCGTCTTCGCCTTCGCCCTCAGACGAGTC
GGATCTCCCTTTGGGCCGCCTCCCCGCGTCGACTTTAAGACCAATGACTTACAAGGCAGCTGTAGATCTT
AGCCACTTTTTAAAAGAAAAGGGGGGACTGGAAGGGCTAATTCACTCCCAACGAAGACAAGATCTGCTTT
TTGCTTGTACTGGGTCTCTCTGGTTAGACCAGATCTGAGCCTGGGAGCTCTCTGGCTAACTAGGGAACCC
ACTGCTTAAGCCTCAATAAAGCTTGCCTTGAGTGCTTCAAGTAGTGTGTGCCCGTCTGTTGTGTGACTCT
GGTAACTAGAGATCCCTCAGACCCTTTTAGTCAGTGTGGAAAATCTCTAGCAGTACGTATAGTAGTTCAT
GTCATCTTATTATTCAGTATTTATAACTTGCAAAGAAATGAATATCAGAGAGTGAGAGGAACTTGTTTAT
TGCAGCTTATAATGGTTACAAATAAAGCAATAGCATCACAAATTTCACAAATAAAGCATTTTTTTCACTG
CATTCTAGTTGTGGTTTGTCCAAACTCATCAATGTATCTTATCATGTCTGGCTCTAGCTATCCCGCCCCT
AACTCCGCCCATCCCGCCCCTAACTCCGCCCAGTTCCGCCCATTCTCCGCCCCATGGCTGACTAATTTTT
TTTATTTATGCAGAGGCCGAGGCCGCCTCGGCCTCTGAGCTATTCCAGAAGTAGTGAGGAGGCTTTTTTG
GAGGCCTAGGGACGTACCCAATTCGCCCTATAGTGAGTCGTATTACGCGCGCTCACTGGCCGTCGTTTTA
CAACGTCGTGACTGGGAAAACCCTGGCGTTACCCAACTTAATCGCCTTGCAGCACATCCCCCTTTCGCCA
GCTGGCGTAATAGCGAAGAGGCCCGCACCGATCGCCCTTCCCAACAGTTGCGCAGCCTGAATGGCGAATG
GG
[124 nt withheld, positions 7073-7196]
C
[91 nt withheld, positions 7198-7288]
A
[49 nt withheld, positions 7290-7338]
CCTTTGACGTTGGAGTCCACGTTCTTT
[37 nt withheld, positions 7366-7402]
ACCCTATCTCGGTCTATTCTTTTGATTTATAAGGGATTTTGCCGATTTCGGCCTATTGGTTAAAAAATGA
GCTGATTTAACAAAAATTTAACGCGAATTTTAACAAAATATTAACGCTTACAATTTAGGTGGCACTTTTC
GGGGAAATGTGCGCGGAACCCCTATTTGTTTATTTTTCTAAATACATTCAAATATGTATCCGCTCATGAG
ACAATAACCCTGATAAATGCTTCAATAATATTGAAAAAGGAAGAGTATGAGTATTCAACATTTCCGTGTC
GCCCTTATTCCCTTTTTTGCGGCATTTTGCCTTCCTGTTTTTGCTCACCCAGAAACGCTGGTGAAAGTAA
AAGATGCTGAAGATCAGTTGGGTGCACGAGTGGGTTACATCGAACTGGATCTCAACAGCGGTAAGATCCT
TGAGAGTTTTCGCCCCGAAGAACGTTTTCCAATGATGAGCACTTTTAAAGTTCTGCTATGTGGCGCGGTA
TTATCCCGTATTGACGCCGGGCAAGAGCAACTCGGTCGCCGCATACACTATTCTCAGAATGACTTGGTTG
AGTACTCACCAGTCACAGAAAAGCATCTTACGGATGGCATGACAGTAAGAGAATTATGCAGTGCTGCCAT
AACCATGAGTGATAACACTGCGGCCAACTTACTTCTGACAACGATCGGAGGACCGAAGGAGCTAACCGCT
TTTTTGCACAACATGGGGGATCATGTAACTCGCCTTGATCGTTGGGAACCGGAGCTGAATGAAGCCATAC
CAAACGACGAGCGTGACACCACGATGCCTGTAGCAATGGCAACAACGTTGCGCAAACTATTAACTGGCGA
ACTACTTACTCTAGCTTCCCGGCAACAATTAATAGACTGGATGGAGGCGGATAAAGTTGCAGGACCACTT
CTGCGCTCGGCCCTTCCGGCTGGCTGGTTTATTGCTGATAAATCTGGAGCCGGTGAGCGTGGGTCTCGCG
GTATCATTGCAGCACTGGGGCCAGATGGTAAGCCCTCCCGTATCGTAGTTATCTACACGACGGGGAGTCA
GGCAACTATGGATGAACGAAATAGACAGATCGCTGAGATAGGTGCCTCACTGATTAAGCATTGGTAACTG
TCAGACCAAGTTTACTCATATATACTTTAGATTGATTTAAAACTTCATTTTTAATTTAAAAGGATCTAGG
TGAAGATCCTTTTTGATAATCTCATGACCAAAATCCCTTAACGTGAGTTTTCGTTCCACTGAGCGTCAGA
CCCCGTAGAAAAGATCAAAGGATCTTCTTGAGATCCTTTTTTTCTGCGCGTAATCTGCTGCTTGCAAACA
AAAAAACCACCGCTACCAGCGGTGGTTTGTTTGCCGGATCAAGAGCTACCAACTCTTTTTCCGAAGGTAA
CTGGCTTCAGCAGAGCGCAGATACCAAATACTGTTCTTCTAGTGTAGCCGTAGTTAGGCCACCACTTCAA
GAACTCTGTAGCACCGCCTACATACCTCGCTCTGCTAATCCTGTTACCAGTGGCTGCTGCCAGTGGCGAT
AAGTCGTGTCTTACCGGGTTGGACTCAAGACGATAGTTACCGGATAAGGCGCAGCGGTCGGGCTGAACGG
GGGGTTCGTGCACACAGCCCAGCTTGGAGCGAACGACCTACACCGAACTGAGATACCTACAGCGTGAGCT
ATGAGAAAGCGCCACGCTTCCCGAAGGGAGAAAGGCGGACAGGTATCCGGTAAGCGGCAGGGTCGGAACA
GGAGAGCGCACGAGGGAGCTTCCAGGGGGAAACGCCTGGTATCTTTATAGTCCTGTCGGGTTTCGCCACC
TCTGACTTGAGCGTCGATTTTTGTGATGCTCGTCAGGGGGGCGGAGCCTATGGAAAAACGCCAGCAACGC
GGCCTTTTTACGGTTCCTGGCCTTTTGCTGGCCTTTTGCTCACATGTTCTTTCCTGCGTTATCCCCTGAT
TCTGTGGATAACCGTATTACCGCCTTTGAGTGAGCTGATACCGCTCGCCGCAGCCGAACGACCGAGCGCA
GCGAGTCAGTGAGCGAGGAAGCGGAAGAGCGCCCAATACGCAAACCGCCTCTCCCCGCGCGTTGGCCGAT
TCATTAATGCAGCTGGCACGACAGGTTTCCCGACTGGAAAGCGGGCAGTGAGCGCAACGCAATTAATGTG
AGTTAGCTCACTCATTAGGCACCCCAGGCTTTACACTTTATGCTTCCGGCTCGTATGTTGTGTGGAATTG
TGAGCGGATAACAATTTCACACAGGAAACAGCTATGACCATGATTACGCCAAGCGCGCAATTAACCCTCA
CTAAAGGGAACAAAAGCTGGAGCTGCAAGC
Features (pLannotate 1.2.2; 31 found; start..end, strand, type, name):
      5..231     +  promoter       RSV promoter: Rous sarcoma virus enhancer/promoter
    232..412     +  LTR            5' LTR (truncated): truncated 5' long terminal repeat (LTR) from HIV-1
    459..584     +  misc_feature   HIV-1 Ψ: packaging signal of human immunodeficiency virus type 1
    568..931     +  CDS            HIV-1 gag (fragment): gag protein from human immunodeficiency virus 1; gag
   1077..1310    +  misc_feature   RRE: The Rev response element (RRE) of HIV-1 allows for Rev-dependent mRNA export from the nucleus to the cytoplasm.
   1687..1713    +  CDS            Rev (fragment): human immunodeficiency virus 1 (HIV-1) Rev protein; rev; enhances nuclear export of unspliced and incompletely spliced viral mRNAs
   1720..1743    +  promoter       SV40 promoter (fragment): SV40 early promoter
   1744..1815    +  promoter       SV40 promoter (fragment): SV40 enhancer and early promoter
   1839..1974    +  rep_origin     SV40 ori: SV40 origin of replication
   2020..2616    +  CDS            PuroR (fragment): puromycin N-acetyltransferase; pac from Streptomyces; confers resistance to puromycin
   2665..2782    +  misc_feature   cPPT/CTS: central polypurine tract and central termination sequence of HIV-1
   2847..2913    +  CDS            small t antigen (fragment): SV40 (simian virus 40) small t antigen
   2920..4098    +  promoter       EF-1α promoter: strong constitutive promoter for human elongation factor EF-1α
   4115..5488    +  CDS            ESRRG: ERR3_HUMAN - Also known as ERR3, ERRG2, KIAA0832, NR3B3. Experimental evidence at protein level: Swiss-Prot protein existence level 1. Orphan receptor that acts as transcription activator in the absence of bound ligand. Binds specifically to an estrogen response element and activates reporter genes controlled by estrogen response elements (By similarity). Induces the expression of PERM1 in the skeletal muscle. From Homo sapiens (Human).
   5504..5557    +  promoter       U6 promoter (fragment): RNA polymerase III promoter for human U6 snRNA
   5599..6187    +  misc_feature   WPRE: woodchuck hepatitis virus posttranscriptional regulatory element
   6238..6257    +  misc_feature   cPPT/CTS (fragment): central polypurine tract and central termination sequence of HIV-1
   6259..6492    +  LTR            3' LTR (ΔU3): self-inactivating 3' long terminal repeat (LTR) from HIV-1
   6570..6691    +  polyA_signal   SV40 poly(A) signal: SV40 polyadenylation signal
   6731..6866    +  rep_origin     SV40 ori: SV40 origin of replication
   6887..6905    -  promoter       T7 promoter: promoter for bacteriophage T7 RNA polymerase
   6913..7068    +  CDS            lacZα (fragment): LacZα fragment of β-galactosidase; lacZ fragment
   7073..7501    +  rep_origin     f1 ori (sequence partly withheld): f1 bacteriophage origin of replication; arrow indicates direction of (+) strand synthesis
   7554..7658    +  promoter       AmpR promoter: bla
   7659..8519    +  CDS            AmpR: β-lactamase; bla; confers resistance to ampicillin, carbenicillin, and related antibiotics
   8690..9278    +  rep_origin     ori: high-copy-number ColE1/pMB1/pBR322/pUC origin of replication
   9461..9553    +  CDS            lacI (fragment): lac repressor; lacI; The lac repressor binds to the lac operator to inhibit transcription in E. coli. This inhibition can be relieved by adding lactose or isopropyl-β-D-thiogalactopyranoside (IPTG).
   9566..9587    +  protein_bind   CAP binding site: CAP binding activates transcription in the presence of cAMP. E. coli catabolite activator protein
   9602..9632    +  promoter       lac promoter: promoter for the E. coli lac operon
   9640..9656    +  protein_bind   lac operator: The lac repressor binds to the lac operator to inhibit transcription in E. coli. This inhibition can be relieved by adding lactose or isopropyl-β-D-thiogalactopyranoside (IPTG). lac repressor encoded by lacI
   9701..9719    +  promoter       T3 promoter: promoter for bacteriophage T3 RNA polymerase
