[The description below was written by a language model from this plasmid's Addgene catalogue record and pLannotate feature annotations shown in this document.]
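Description:
TFORF2700 is a third-generation-style, self-inactivating lentiviral expression plasmid built on the pLX_TRC317 backbone. It belongs to a barcoded transcription factor ORF collection intended for overexpression and pooled screening in mammalian cells. It is propagated in E. coli through a high-copy ColE1/pUC-type origin with ampicillin resistance (AmpR under its own bla promoter). The backbone also carries an f1 origin plus remnants of a lac/lacZα cloning region flanked by T7 and T3 promoters. The depositor notes that the plasmid can recombine in bacteria, as is common for LTR-containing vectors.

The viral genome is transcribed from an RSV promoter fused to a truncated HIV-1 5' LTR. This is followed by the Ψ packaging signal with a gag fragment, the Rev response element for Rev-dependent nuclear export, and a cPPT/CTS element. It ends in a ΔU3 3' LTR, which inactivates LTR promoter activity after integration, and an SV40 polyadenylation signal lies downstream. Within the provirus there are two cassettes. An SV40 early promoter/origin drives puromycin N-acetyltransferase for selection of transduced cells. The strong constitutive EF-1α promoter drives the human ESRRG ORF, which encodes estrogen-related receptor gamma (NR3B3), an orphan nuclear receptor that activates transcription through estrogen response elements without bound ligand. A WPRE downstream of the ORF enhances transcript expression.

According to the record, each construct in the collection carries a unique 24-bp barcode that allows the transcription factor to be identified in pooled screens. The barcode is not annotated in the feature table, and a short U6 promoter fragment between the ORF and WPRE is probably only a residual or primer-binding sequence. The construct is typically used for lentiviral ESRRG overexpression, for example in directed differentiation studies.
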