Addgene plasmid #142978: TFORF2700
Purpose: Lentiviral vector for overexpressing transcription factor ORFs with unique 24-bp barcodes. Barcodes facilitate identification of transcription factors in pooled screens.
Depositing lab: Feng Zhang. Depositing organization: Broad Institute. Publication: A transcription factor atlas of directed differentiation. Joung J, Ma S, Tay T, Geiger-Schuller KR, Kirchgatterer PC, Verdine VK, Guo B, Arias-Garcia MA, Allen WE, Singh A, Kuksenko O, Abudayyeh OO, Gootenberg JS, Fu Z, Macrae RK, Buenrostro JD, Regev A, Zhang F. Cell. 2023 Jan 5;186(1):209-229.e26. doi: 10.1016/j.cell.2022.11.026. PubMed 36608654.
Backbone
  Vector backbone: pLX_TRC317
  Backbone manufacturer: Broad Institute Genetic Perturbation Platform
  Backbone size w/o insert (bp): 8264
  Vector type: Mammalian Expression, Lentiviral
  Selectable markers: Puromycin
Growth in bacteria
  Bacterial resistance: Ampicillin, 100 μg/mL
  Growth temperature: 30°C
  Growth strain: DH5alpha
  Copy number: High Copy
Gene/Insert
  Gene/Insert name: ESRRG
  Species: H. sapiens (human)
  Insert size (bp): 1478
  Entrez Gene: ESRRG (a.k.a. ERR-gamma, ERR3, ERRg, ERRgamma, NR3B3)
  Promoter: EF1a
  Cloning method: Unknown
  Sequencing primers: 5′ GGGTGGAGACTGAAGTTAGGCCAG; 3′ CACATAGCGTAAAAGGAGCAACATAG
Terms and licenses: Academic/Nonprofit Terms; Industry Terms: Not Available to Industry
Depositor comments: NM_001438,ENST00000408911 . The transcription factor ORF portion of this plasmid was synthesized by Genewiz. Please test multiple small colonies in case of plasmid recombination. To make this collection available in a timely manner, a portion of this collection was not fully sequenced by Addgene. If an Addgene verified full plasmid sequence is not available, please contact us prior to placing an order to request the full sequence.
How to cite: TFORF2700 was a gift from Feng Zhang (Addgene plasmid # 142978 ; http://n2t.net/addgene:142978 ; RRID:Addgene_142978)
