>Addgene plasmid #142978 | TFORF2700 | depositor partial sequence | sequence record 281072 | Insert
ACCGCCACCATGGATTCGGTAGAACTTTGCCTTCCTGAATCTTTTTCCCTGCACTACGAGGAAGAGCTTC
TCTGCAGAATGTCAAACAAAGATCGACACATTGATTCCAGCTGTTCGTCCTTCATCAAGACGGAACCTTC
CAGCCCAGCCTCCCTGACGGACAGCGTCAACCACCACAGCCCTGGTGGCTCTTCAGACGCCAGTGGGAGC
TACAGTTCAACCATGAATGGCCATCAGAACGGACTTGACTCGCCACCTCTCTACCCTTCTGCTCCTATCC
TGGGAGGTAGTGGGCCTGTCAGGAAACTGTATGATGACTGCTCCAGCACCATTGTTGAAGATCCCCAGAC
CAAGTGTGAATACATGCTCAACTCGATGCCCAAGAGACTGTGTTTAGTGTGTGGTGACATCGCTTCTGGG
TACCACTATGGGGTAGCATCATGTGAAGCCTGCAAGGCATTCTTCAAGAGGACAATTCAAGGCAATATAG
AATACAGCTGCCCTGCCACGAATGAATGTGAAATCACAAAGCGCAGACGTAAATCCTGCCAGGCTTGCCG
CTTCATGAAGTGTTTAAAAGTGGGCATGCTGAAAGAAGGGGTGCGTCTTGACAGAGTACGTGGAGGTCGG
CAGAAGTACAAGCGCAGGATAGATGCGGAGAACAGCCCATACCTGAACCCTCAGCTGGTTCAGCCAGCCA
AAAAGCCATATAACAAGATTGTCTCACATTTGTTGGTGGCTGAACCGGAGAAGATCTATGCCATGCCTGA
CCCTACTGTCCCCGACAGTGACATCAAAGCCCTCACTACACTGTGTGACTTGGCCGACCGAGAGTTGGTG
GTTATCATTGGATGGGCGAAGCATATTCCAGGCTTCTCCACGCTGTCCCTGGCGGACCAGATGAGCCTTC
TGCAGAGTGCTTGGATGGAAATTTTGATCCTTGGTGTCGTATACCGGTCTCTTTCGTTTGAGGATGAACT
TGTCTATGCAGACGATTATATAATGGACGAAGACCAGTCCAAATTAGCAGGCCTTCTTGATCTAAATAAT
GCTATCCTGCAGCTGGTAAAGAAATACAAGAGCATGAAGCTGGAAAAAGAAGAATTTGTCACCCTCAAAG
CTATAGCTCTTGCTAATTCAGACTCCATGCACATAGAAGATGTTGAAGCCGTTCAGAAGCTTCAGGATGT
CTTACATGAAGCGCTGCAGGATTATGAAGCTGGCCAGCACATGGAAGACCCTCGTCGAGCTGGCAAGATG
CTGATGACACTGCCACTCCTGAGGCAGACCTCTACCAAGGCCGTGCAGCATTTCTACAACATCAAACTAG
AAGGCAAAGTCCCAATGCACAAACTTTTTTTGGAAATGTTGGAGGCCAAGGTCTAGTAATGAACTAGTCC
GTAACTTGAAAGTATTTCGATTTCTTGGCTTTATATATCTTGTGGAAAGGACGATTGGAACACTTGATAG
GGATAGAA
