>Addgene plasmid #142978 | TFORF2700 | depositor partial sequence | sequence record 281073 | Barcode
TTGGAACACTTGATAGGGATAGAA
